>Addgene plasmid #185744 | pWS3867 | addgene full sequence | sequence record 365695 | Addgene NGS Result
GCGGCCGCCCCTGAATTCGCATCTAGACGTCTCTCTAAGTTCACTGCCGTATAGGCAGTGAGACCGAAAG
TGAAACGTGATTTCATGCGTCATTTTGAACATTTTGTAAATCTTATTTAATAATGTGTGCGGCAATTCAC
ATTTAATTTATGAATGTTTTCTTAACATCGCGGCAACTCAAGAAACGGCAGGTTCGGATCTTAGCTACTA
GAGAAAGAGGAGAAATACTAGATGCGTAAAGGCGAAGAGCTGTTCACTGGTGTCGTCCCTATTCTGGTGG
AACTGGATGGTGATGTCAACGGTCATAAGTTTTCCGTGCGTGGCGAGGGTGAAGGTGACGCAACTAATGG
TAAACTGACGCTGAAGTTCATCTGTACTACTGGTAAACTGCCGGTTCCTTGGCCGACTCTGGTAACGACG
CTGACTTATGGTGTTCAGTGCTTTGCTCGTTATCCGGACCATATGAAGCAGCATGACTTCTTCAAGTCCG
CCATGCCGGAAGGCTATGTGCAGGAACGCACGATTTCCTTTAAGGATGACGGCACGTACAAAACGCGTGC
GGAAGTGAAATTTGAAGGCGATACCCTGGTAAACCGCATTGAGCTGAAAGGCATTGACTTTAAAGAGGAC
GGCAATATCCTGGGCCATAAGCTGGAATACAATTTTAACAGCCACAATGTTTACATCACCGCCGATAAAC
AAAAAAATGGCATTAAAGCGAATTTTAAAATTCGCCACAACGTGGAGGATGGCAGCGTGCAGCTGGCTGA
TCACTACCAGCAAAACACTCCAATCGGTGATGGTCCTGTTCTGCTGCCAGACAATCACTATCTGAGCACG
CAAAGCGTTCTGTCTAAAGATCCGAACGAGAAACGCGATCATATGGTTCTGCTGGAGTTCGTAACCGCAG
CGGGCATCACGCATGGTATGGATGAACTGTACAAATGACCAGGCATCAAATAAAACGAAAGGCTCAGTCG
AAAGACTGGGCCTTTCGTTTTATCTGTTGTTTGTCGGTGAACGCTCTCTACTAGAGTCACACTGGCTCAC
CTTCGGGTGGGCCTTTCTGCGTTTATAGGTCTCATCCCCGTCAGTGACGGAGAATGAAGAGACGACTAGT
GCACTGCAGTACAGCGGCCGCGATTATCAAAAAGGATCTTCACCTAGATCCTTTTAAATTAAAAATGAAG
TTTTAAATCAATCTAAAGTATATATGAGTAAACTTGGTCTGACAGTTACCAATGCTTAATCAGTGAGGCA
CCTATCTCAGCGATCTGTCTATTTCGTTCATCCATAGTTGCCTGACTCCCCGTCGTGTAGATAACTACGA
TACGGGAGGGCTTACCATCTGGCCCCAGTGCTGCAATGATACCGCGGGACCCACGCTCACCGGCTCCAGA
TTTATCAGCAATAAACCAGCCAGCCGGAAGGGCCGAGCGCAGAAGTGGTCCTGCAACTTTATCCGCCTCC
ATCCAGTCTATTAATTGTTGCCGGGAAGCTAGAGTAAGTAGTTCGCCAGTTAATAGTTTGCGCAACGTTG
TTGCCATTGCTACAGGCATCGTGGTGTCACGCTCGTCGTTTGGTATGGCTTCATTCAGCTCCGGTTCCCA
ACGATCAAGGCGAGTTACATGATCCCCCATGTTGTGCAAAAAAGCGGTTAGCTCCTTCGGTCCTCCGATC
GTTGTCAGAAGTAAGTTGGCCGCAGTGTTATCACTCATGGTTATGGCAGCACTGCATAATTCTCTTACTG
TCATGCCATCCGTAAGATGCTTTTCTGTGACTGGTGAGTACTCAACCAAGTCATTCTGAGAATAGTGTAT
GCGGCGACCGAGTTGCTCTTGCCCGGCGTCAATACGGGATAATACCGCGCCACATAGCAGAACTTTAAAA
GTGCTCATCATTGGAAAACGTTCTTCGGGGCGAAAACTCTCAAGGATCTTACCGCTGTTGAGATCCAGTT
CGATGTAACCCACTCGTGCACCCAACTGATCTTCAGCATCTTTTACTTTCACCAGCGTTTCTGGGTGAGC
AAAAACAGGAAGGCAAAATGCCGCAAAAAAGGGAATAAGGGCGACACGGAAATGTTGAATACTCATACTC
TTCCTTTTTCAATATTATTGAAGCATTTATCAGGGTTATTGTCTCATGAGCGGATACATATTTGAATGTA
TTTAGAAAAATAAACAAATAGGGGTTCCGCGCACATTTCCCCGAAAAGTGCCACCTGTCATGACCAAAAT
CCCTTAACGTGAGTTTTCGTTCCACTGAGCGTCAGACCCCGTAGAAAAGATCAAAGGATCTTCTTGAGAT
CCTTTTTTTCTGCGCGTAATCTGCTGCTTGCAAACAAAAAAACCACCGCTACCAGCGGTGGTTTGTTTGC
CGGATCAAGAGCTACCAACTCTTTTTCCGAAGGTAACTGGCTTCAGCAGAGCGCAGATACCAAATACTGT
TCTTCTAGTGTAGCCGTAGTTAGGCCACCACTTCAAGAACTCTGTAGCACCGCCTACATACCTCGCTCTG
CTAATCCTGTTACCAGTGGCTGCTGCCAGTGGCGATAAGTCGTGTCTTACCGGGTTGGACTCAAGACGAT
AGTTACCGGATAAGGCGCAGCGGTCGGGCTGAACGGGGGGTTCGTGCACACAGCCCAGCTTGGAGCGAAC
GACCTACACCGAACTGAGATACCTACAGCGTGAGCTATGAGAAAGCGCCACGCTTCCCGAAGGGAGAAAG
GCGGACAGGTATCCGGTAAGCGGCAGGGTCGGAACAGGAGAGCGCACGAGGGAGCTTCCAGGGGGAAACG
CCTGGTATCTTTATAGTCCTGTCGGGTTTCGCCACCTCTGACTTGAGCGTCGATTTTTGTGATGCTCGTC
AGGGGGGCGGAGCCTATGGAAAAACGCCAGCAACGCGGCCTTTTTACGGTTCCTGGCCTTTTGCTGGCCT
TTTGCTCACATGTTCTTTCCTGCGTTATCCCCTGATTCTGTGGATAACCGT
Features (pLannotate 1.2.2; 6 found; start..end, strand, type, name):
    232..945     +  CDS            superfolder GFP: GFP variant that folds robustly even when fused to poorly folded proteins (Pédelacq et al., 2006)
    957..1028    +  terminator     rrnB T1 terminator: transcription terminator T1 from the E. coli rrnB gene
   1044..1071    +  terminator     T7Te terminator: phage T7 early transcription terminator
   1236..2096    -  CDS            AmpR: β-lactamase; bla; confers resistance to ampicillin, carbenicillin, and related antibiotics
   2097..2201    -  promoter       AmpR promoter: bla
   2304..2892    +  rep_origin     ori: high-copy-number ColE1/pMB1/pBR322/pUC origin of replication
