[The description below was written by a language model from this plasmid's Addgene catalogue record and pLannotate feature annotations shown in this document.]
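Description:
pWS3867 is a small empty backbone plasmid, catalogued as "sub-array backbone 3/4", which suggests it is the third of four related vectors used as intermediates when building guide RNA arrays. It comes from a toolkit for inducible expression of large gRNA arrays in multiplexed CRISPR activation/interference work. Although it is filed under yeast expression, the annotated sequence (about 3 kb) contains only bacterial parts. No yeast origin, auxotrophic marker, yeast promoter or integration homology is annotated. It therefore appears to serve as an E. coli cloning and assembly vector rather than being maintained in yeast itself. Propagation relies on a high-copy ColE1/pUC-type origin, and selection on ampicillin resistance from the bla gene under its native promoter.

The only other annotated cassette is a superfolder GFP coding sequence followed by two tandem bacterial terminators, rrnB T1 and the phage T7 early terminator T7Te. The promoter driving sfGFP is not annotated, nor are any flanking restriction or assembly sites. A bacterial GFP cassette in an empty backbone of this kind commonly acts as a visual dropout marker: correct insertion of a part replaces the GFP, so non-fluorescent colonies can be picked. The record does not explicitly state that this is its role here. It also does not say how the sub-array from this backbone is combined with those from the other three, or what distinguishes position 3 from the others.
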