Addgene plasmid #185744: pWS3867
Purpose: (Empty Backbone) Sub-array backbone 3/4
Depositing lab: Rodrigo Ledesma-Amaro. Depositing organization: Imperial College London. Publication: Inducible expression of large gRNA arrays for multiplexed CRISPRai applications. Shaw WM, Studena L, Roy K, Hapeta P, McCarty NS, Graham AE, Ellis T, Ledesma-Amaro R. Nat Commun. 2022 Aug 25;13(1):4984. doi: 10.1038/s41467-022-32603-7. PubMed 36008396.
Backbone
  Vector backbone: ColE1
  Backbone size (bp): 1961
  Vector type: Yeast Expression
Growth in bacteria
  Bacterial resistance: Ampicillin, 100 μg/mL
  Growth temperature: 37°C
  Growth strain: DH5alpha
  Copy number: High Copy
Terms and licenses: Academic/Nonprofit Terms; Industry Terms: Not Available to Industry
How to cite: pWS3867 was a gift from Rodrigo Ledesma-Amaro (Addgene plasmid # 185744 ; http://n2t.net/addgene:185744 ; RRID:Addgene_185744)
